>Addgene plasmid #42052 | pSUPER-CXCR4 | depositor full sequence | sequence record 56818 | pSUPER-CXCR4 sequence 6410 bps
TTCCCCCCTTTTTCTGGAGACTAAATAAAATCTTTTATTTTATCTATGGCTCGTACTCTATAGGCTTCAG
CTGGTGATATTGTTGAGTCAAAACTAGAGCCTGGACCACTGATATCCTGTCTTTAACAAATTGGACTAAT
CGCCTCTACGCCGGACGCATCGTGGCCGGCATCACCGGCGCCACAGGTGCGGTTGCTGGCGCCTATATCG
CCGACATCACCGATGGGGAAGATCGGGCTCGCCACTTCGGGCTCATGAGCGCTTGTTTCGGCGTGGGTAT
GGTGGCAGGCCCCGTGGCCGGGGGACTGTTGGGCGCCATCTCCTTGCATGCACCATTCCTTGCGCCGTCG
TTTTACAACGTCGTGACTGGGAAAACCCTGGCGTTACCCAACTTAATCGCCTTGCAGCACATCCCCCTTT
CGCCAGCTGGCGTAATAGCGAAGAGGCCCGCACCGATCGCCCTTCCCAACAGTTGCGCAGCCTGAATGGC
GAATGGCGCCTGATGCGGTATTTTCTCCTTACGCATCTGTGCGGTATTTCACACCGCATATGGTGCACTC
TCAGTACAATCTGCTCTGATGCCGCATAGTTAAGCCAGCCCCGACACCCGCCAACACCCGCTGACGCGCC
CTGACGGGCTTGTCTGCTCCCGGCATCCGCTTACAGACAAGCTGTGACCGTCTCCGGGAGCTGCATGTGT
CAGAGGTTTTCACCGTCATCACCGAAACGCGCGAGACGAAAGGGCCTCGTGATACGCCTATTTTTATAGG
TTAATGTCATGATAATAATGGTTTCTTAGACGTCAGGTGGCACTTTTCGGGGAAATGTGCGCGGAACCCC
TATTTGTTTATTTTTCTAAATACATTCAAATATGTATCCGCTCATGAGACAATAACCCTGATAAATGCTT
CAATAATATTGAAAAAGGAAGAGTATGAGTATTCAACATTTCCGTGTCGCCCTTATTCCCTTTTTTGCGG
CATTTTGCCTTCCTGTTTTTGCTCACCCAGAAACGCTGGTGAAAGTAAAAGATGCTGAAGATCAGTTGGG
TGCACGAGTGGGTTACATCGAACTGGATCTCAACAGCGGTAAGATCCTTGAGAGTTTTCGCCCCGAAGAA
CGTTTTCCAATGATGAGCACTTTTAAAGTTCTGCTATGTGGCGCGGTATTATCCCGTATTGACGCCGGGC
AAGAGCAACTCGGTCGCCGCATACACTATTCTCAGAATGACTTGGTTGAGTACTCACCAGTCACAGAAAA
GCATCTTACGGATGGCATGACAGTAAGAGAATTATGCAGTGCTGCCATAACCATGAGTGATAACACTGCG
GCCAACTTACTTCTGACAACGATCGGAGGACCGAAGGAGCTAACCGCTTTTTTGCACAACATGGGGGATC
ATGTAACTCGCCTTGATCGTTGGGAACCGGAGCTGAATGAAGCCATACCAAACGACGAGCGTGACACCAC
GATGCCTGTAGCAATGGCAACAACGTTGCGCAAACTATTAACTGGCGAACTACTTACTCTAGCTTCCCGG
CAACAATTAATAGACTGGATGGAGGCGGATAAAGTTGCAGGACCACTTCTGCGCTCGGCCCTTCCGGCTG
GCTGGTTTATTGCTGATAAATCTGGAGCCGGTGAGCGTGGGTCTCGCGGTATCATTGCAGCACTGGGGCC
AGATGGTAAGCCCTCCCGTATCGTAGTTATCTACACGACGGGGAGTCAGGCAACTATGGATGAACGAAAT
AGACAGATCGCTGAGATAGGTGCCTCACTGATTAAGCATTGGTAACTGTCAGACCAAGTTTACTCATATA
TACTTTAGATTGATTTAAAACTTCATTTTTAATTTAAAAGGATCTAGGTGAAGATCCTTTTTGATAATCT
CATGACCAAAATCCCTTAACGTGAGTTTTCGTTCCACTGAGCGTCAGACCCCGTAGAAAAGATCAAAGGA
TCTTCTTGAGATCCTTTTTTTCTGCGCGTAATCTGCTGCTTGCAAACAAAAAAACCACCGCTACCAGCGG
TGGTTTGTTTGCCGGATCAAGAGCTACCAACTCTTTTTCCGAAGGTAACTGGCTTCAGCAGAGCGCAGAT
ACCAAATACTGTCCTTCTAGTGTAGCCGTAGTTAGGCCACCACTTCAAGAACTCTGTAGCACCGCCTACA
TACCTCGCTCTGCTAATCCTGTTACCAGTGGCTGCTGCCAGTGGCGATAAGTCGTGTCTTACCGGGTTGG
ACTCAAGACGATAGTTACCGGATAAGGCGCAGCGGTCGGGCTGAACGGGGGGTTCGTGCACACAGCCCAG
CTTGGAGCGAACGACCTACACCGAACTGAGATACCTACAGCGTGAGCTATGAGAAAGCGCCACGCTTCCC
GAAGGGAGAAAGGCGGACAGGTATCCGGTAAGCGGCAGGGTCGGAACAGGAGAGCGCACGAGGGAGCTTC
CAGGGGGAAACGCCTGGTATCTTTATAGTCCTGTCGGGTTTCGCCACCTCTGACTTGAGCGTCGATTTTT
GTGATGCTCGTCAGGGGGGCGGAGCCTATGGAAAAACGCCAGCAACGCGGCCTTTTTACGGTTCCTGGCC
TTTTGCTGGCCTTTTGCTCACATGTTCTTTCCTGCGTTATCCCCTGATTCTGTGGATAACCGTATTACCG
CCTTTGAGTGAGCTGATACCGCTCGCCGCAGCCGAACGACCGAGCGCAGCGAGTCAGTGAGCGAGGAAGC
GGAAGAGCGCCCAATACGCAAACCGCCTCTCCCCGCGCGTTGGCCGATTCATTAATGCAGCTGGCACGAC
AGGTTTCCCGACTGGAAAGCGGGCAGTGAGCGCAACGCAATTAATGTGAGTTAGCTCACTCATTAGGCAC
CCCAGGCTTTACACTTTATGCTTCCGGCTCGTATGTTGTGTGGAATTGTGAGCGGATAACAATTTCACAC
AGGAAACAGCTATGACCATGATTACGAATTAATTCTCCCCAGCTCTTCTGCGCTGTCCATAATGAACTAT
TTCAGGAGTATTGGAGTATGTGGATTCAAAACAGTGGCTAATTGAGTCAGGATTACTTAATATTCGACTC
CTACCCTCAGAATGTTGTTCTCCAACTTCAAGAAACTGTTACCCATGAAAGACCCCCGCTGACGGGTAGT
CAATCACTCAGAGGAGACCCTCCCAAGGAACAGCGAGACCACAAGTCGGATGCAACTGCAAGAGGGTTTA
TTGGATACACGGGTACCCGGGCGACGCAGTCTATCGGAGGACTGGCGCGCCGAGTGAGGGGTTGTGGGCT
CTTTTATTGAGCTCGGGGAGCAGAAGCGCGCGAACAGAAGCGAGAAGCGAACTGATTGGTTAGTTCAAAT
AAGGCACAGGGTCATTTCAGGTCCTTGGGGCACCCTGGAAACATCTGATGGTTCTCTAGCTTGCCAAACC
TACAGGTGGGGTCTTTCATTCCCCCCTTTTTCTGGAGACTAAATAAAATCTTTTATTTTATCGATGCATG
GGGTCGTGCGCTCCTTTCGGTCGGGCGCTGCGGGTCGTGGGGCGGGCGTCAGGCACCGGGCTTGCGGGTC
ATGCACCAGGTGCGCGGTCCTTCGGGCACCTCGACGTCGGCGGTGACGGTGAAGCCGAGCCGCTCGTAGA
AGGGGAGGTTGCGGGGCGCGGAGGTCTCCAGGAAGGCGGGCACCCCGGCGCGCTCGGCCGCCTCCACTCC
GGGGAGCACGACGGCGCTGCCCAGACCCTTGCCCTGGTGGTCGGGCGAGACGCCGACGGTGGCCAGGAAC
CACGCGGGCTCCTTGGGCCGGTGCGGCGCCAGGAGGCCTTCCATCTGTTGCTGCGCGGCCAGCCGGGAAC
CGCTCAACTCGGCCATGCGCGGGCCGATCTCGGCGAACACCGCCCCCGCTTCGACGCTCTCCGGCGTGGT
CCAGACCGCCACCGCGGCGCCGTCGTCCGCGACCCACACCTTGCCGATGTCGAGCCCGACGCGCGTGAGG
AAGAGTTCTTGCAGCTCGGTGACCCGCTCGATGTGGCGGTCCGGATCGACGGTGTGGCGCGTGGCGGGGT
AGTCGGCGAACGCGGCGGCGAGGGTGCGTACGGCCCTGGGGACGTCGTCGCGGGTGGCGAGGCGCACCGT
GGGCTTGTACTCGGTCATGGTAAGCTAGCTTGGGCTGCAGGTCGAAAGGCCCGGAGATGAGGAAGAGGAG
AACAGCGCGGCAGACGTGCGCTTTTGAAGCGTGCAGAATGCCGGGCCTCCGGAGGACCTTCGGGCGCCCG
CCCCGCCCCTGAGCCCGCCCCTGAGCCCGCCCCCGGACCCACCCCTTCCCAGCCTCTGAGCCCAGAAAGC
GAAGGAGCAAAGCTGCTATTGGCCGCTGCCCCAAAGGCCTACCCGCTTCCATTGCTCAGCGGTGCTGTCC
ATCTGCACGAGACTAGTGAGACGTGCTACTTCCATTTGTCACGTCCTGCACGACGCGAGCTGCGGGGCGG
GGGGGAACTTCCTGACTAGGGGAGGAGTAGAAGGTGGCGCGAAGGGGCCACCAAAGAACGGAGCCGGTTG
GCGCCTACCGGTGGATGTGGAATGTGTGCGAGGCCAGAGGCCACTTGTGTAGCGCCAAGTGCCCAGCGGG
GCTGCTAAAGCGCATGCTCCAGACTGCCTTGGGAAAAGCGCCTCCCCTACCCGGTAGAATTCGAACGCTG
ACGTCATCAACCCGCTCCAAGGAATCGCGGGCCCAGTGTCACTAGGCGGGAACACCCAGCGCGCGTGCGC
CCTGGCAGGAAGATGGCTGTGAGGGACAGGGGAGTGGCGCCCTGCAATATTTGCATGTCGCTATGTGTTC
TGGGAAATCACCATAAACGTGAAATGTCTTTGGATTTGGGAATCTTATAAGTTCTGTATGAGACCACAGA
TCCCGTTTTCACTCCAGCTAACATTGCTTCCTGTCACAATGTTAGCTGGAGTGAAAACTTTTTTAAGCTT
ATCGATACCGTCGACCTCGAGAGATCGATCTAATTCCGGCGCCTAGAGAAGGAGTGAGGGCTGGATAAAG
GGAGGATCGAGGCGGGGTCGAACGAGGAGGTTCAAGGGGGAGAGACGGGGCGGATGGAGGAAGAGGAGGC
GGAGGCTTAGGGTGTACAAAGGGCTTGACCCAGGGAGGGGGGTCAAAAGCCAAGGCTTCCCAGGTCACGA
TGTAGGGGACCTGGTCTGGGTGTCCATGCGGGCCAGGTGAAAAGACCTTGATCTTAACCTGGGTGATGAG
GTCTCGGTTAAAGGTGCCGTCTCGCGGCCATCCGACGTTAAAGGTTGGCCATTCTGCAGAGCAGAAGGTA
ACCCAACGTCTCTTCTTGACATCTACCGACTGGTTGTGAGCGATCCGCTCGACATCTTTCCAGTGACCTA
AGGTCAAACTTAAGGGAGTGGTAACAGTCTGGCCCTAATTTTCAGACAAATACAGAAACACAGTCAGACA
GAGACAACACAGAACGATGCTGCAGCGCTGCAGCAGACAAGACGCGCGGCTTCGGTTCCAAACCGAAAGC
AAAAATTCAGACGGAGGCGGGAACTGTTTTAGGTTCTCGTCTCCTACCAGAACCACATATCCTGACGGGG
TCGGATTCCACATCGACTCCCTTCCTCAGGTCGGGCCACAAAAACGGCCCCCAAAGTCCCTGGGACGTCT
CCCAGGGTTGCGGCCGGGTGTTCAGAACTCGTCAGTTCCACCACGGGTCCGCCAGATACAGAGCTAGTTA
GCTAACTAGTACAGACGCAGGCGCAAACATTAGATGCCGGCACAAACACGCACAAAGACAGAGACAGACA
CGAAACGACCGCTGGCCAGCTTACCTCCCGGCGGGGGGGTCGGTGGTCCCTGGGCAGGGGTCTCCAAATC
TCGGTGGAACCTCCAAATGAAAGACCCCCGAGGTGGGCAGTCAATCAATCTGAGGAGACCCTCCCAAGGA
TCAGCGAGTCCACGATTCGGATGCAAACAGCAAGAGGCTTTATTGGGAATACGGGTACCCGGGCGACGCA
GTCTATCGGAGGACTGGCGCGCCGAGTGAGGGGTTGTGGGCTCTTTTATTGAGCTCGGGGAGCAGAAGCG
CGCGAACAGAAGCGAGAAGCGAACTGATTGGTTAGTTCAAATAAGGCACAGGGTCATTTCAGGTCCTTGG
GGCACCCTGGAAACATCTGATGGTTCTCTAGAAACTGCTGAGGGCGGGACCGCATCTGGGGACCATCTGT
TCTTGGCCCTGAGCCGGGGCAGGAACTGCTTACCACAGATATCCTGTTTGGCCCATATTCTGCTGTCTCT
CTGTTCCTAACCTTGATCTGAACTTCTCTATTCTCAGTTATGTATTTTCCATGCCTTGCAAAATGGCGTT
ACTTAAGCTAGCTTGCCAAACCTACAGGTGGGGTCTTTCA
Features (pLannotate 1.2.2; 21 found; start..end, strand, type, name):
     44..142     -  CDS            env (fragment): murine leukemia virus gPr80 envelope polyprotein precursor; env; proteolytically cleaved into gp70SU and p15TM subunits
    143..344     +  CDS            TcR (fragment): tetracycline efflux protein; tet; confers resistance to tetracycline
    344..493     +  CDS            lacZα (fragment): LacZα fragment of β-galactosidase; lacZ fragment
    499..598     -  misc_feature   bom (fragment): basis of mobility region from pBR322
    700..735     -  CDS            rop (fragment): Rop protein, which maintains plasmids at low copy number; rop
    830..934     +  promoter       AmpR promoter: bla
    935..1795    +  CDS            AmpR: β-lactamase; bla; confers resistance to ampicillin, carbenicillin, and related antibiotics
   1966..2554    +  rep_origin     ori: high-copy-number ColE1/pMB1/pBR322/pUC origin of replication
   2737..2829    +  CDS            lacI (fragment): lac repressor; lacI; The lac repressor binds to the lac operator to inhibit transcription in E. coli. This inhibition can be relieved by adding lactose or isopropyl-β-D-thiogalactopyranoside (IPTG).
   2842..2863    +  protein_bind   CAP binding site: CAP binding activates transcription in the presence of cAMP. E. coli catabolite activator protein
   2878..2908    +  promoter       lac promoter: promoter for the E. coli lac operon
   2916..2932    +  protein_bind   lac operator: The lac repressor binds to the lac operator to inhibit transcription in E. coli. This inhibition can be relieved by adding lactose or isopropyl-β-D-thiogalactopyranoside (IPTG). lac repressor encoded by lacI
   3125..3419    -  LTR            3' LTR (ΔU3) (fragment): self-inactivating 3' long terminal repeat (LTR) from Moloney murine leukemia virus
   3416..3450    -  LTR            3' LTR (ΔU3) (fragment): self-inactivating 3' long terminal repeat (LTR) from Moloney murine leukemia virus
   3549..4148    -  CDS            PuroR: puromycin N-acetyltransferase; pac from Streptomyces alboniger; confers resistance to puromycin
   4173..4672    -  promoter       PGK promoter: mouse phosphoglycerate kinase 1 promoter
   4683..4897    +  promoter       H1 promoter: human H1 RNA promoter
   4965..4991    +  misc_feature   MCS (fragment): pBluescript multiple cloning site
   5008..5424    -  CDS            gag (truncated): truncated Moloney murine leukemia virus (MMLV) gag gene lacking the start codon
   5491..5832    -  misc_feature   MESV Ψ: packaging signal of murine embryonic stem cell virus
   5896..2       -  LTR            5' LTR (across the origin): 5' long terminal repeat from murine embryonic stem cell virus
