[The description below was written by a language model from this plasmid's Addgene catalogue record and pLannotate feature annotations shown in this document.]
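Description:
pSUPER-CXCR4 is a retroviral RNAi vector built on the OligoEngine pSuper.Retro.Puro backbone, carrying a short hairpin RNA directed against human CXCR4. The hairpin oligonucleotide, about 60 bp judging from the difference between the backbone and total size (6,410 bp), was cloned between the BglII and HindIII sites, both of which were destroyed in the process. This places it immediately downstream of the human H1 RNA promoter, an RNA polymerase III promoter commonly used to drive short, defined transcripts that fold into hairpins and are processed into siRNA in the cell. The feature table does not annotate the hairpin itself, but the gap between the H1 promoter and the residual multiple cloning site fragment corresponds to its expected position.

The retroviral portion consists of a murine embryonic stem cell virus 5' LTR and Ψ packaging signal, a truncated MMLV gag segment lacking its start codon, and a self-inactivating (ΔU3) Moloney 3' LTR. The genome can therefore be packaged when viral proteins are supplied in trans, and LTR promoter activity is lost after integration. Within the provirus, a mouse PGK promoter drives puromycin N-acetyltransferase, allowing selection of transduced or transfected mammalian cells with puromycin. The H1 cassette lies in the opposite orientation to the PGK-PuroR unit and the LTRs.

In bacteria the plasmid is maintained through a high-copy ColE1/pUC-type origin and ampicillin resistance. The small env, TcR, lacZα, rop and lacI fragments detected are backbone remnants rather than functional genes. The construct was deposited in connection with a study of TNRC6A and Argonaute in nuclear microRNA-mediated gene silencing; the record does not specify its role in those experiments.
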