Addgene plasmid #42052: pSUPER-CXCR4
Depositing lab: Kumiko Ui-Tei. Depositing organization: The University of Tokyo. Publication: Human TNRC6A is an Argonaute-navigator protein for microRNA-mediated gene silencing in the nucleus. Nishi K, Nishi A, Nagasawa T, Ui-Tei K. RNA. 2013 Jan;19(1):17-35. doi: 10.1261/rna.034769.112. Epub 2012 Nov 13. PubMed 23150874.
Backbone
  Vector backbone: pSuper.Retro.Puro
  Backbone manufacturer: OligoEngine
  Backbone size w/o insert (bp): 6348
  Total vector size (bp): 6410
  Vector type: Mammalian Expression, Retroviral, RNAi
  Selectable markers: Puromycin
Growth in bacteria
  Bacterial resistance: Ampicillin, 100 μg/mL
  Growth temperature: 37°C
  Growth strain: DH5alpha
  Copy number: High Copy
Gene/Insert
  Gene/Insert name: CXCR4 shRNA
  gRNA/shRNA sequence: UGUUAGCUGGAGUGAAAACUU
  Entrez Gene: CXCR4 (a.k.a. CD184, D2S201E, FB22, HM89, HSY3RR, LAP-3, LAP3, LCR1, LESTR, NPY3R, NPYR, NPYRL, NPYY3R, WHIM, WHIMS, WHIMS1)
  Cloning method: Restriction Enzyme; 5′ cloning site BglII (destroyed during cloning); 3′ cloning site HindIII (destroyed during cloning)
  Sequencing primers: 5′ TCGCTATGTGTTCTGGGAAA
Terms and licenses: Academic/Nonprofit Terms; Industry Terms: Not Available to Industry
How to cite: pSUPER-CXCR4 was a gift from Kumiko Ui-Tei (Addgene plasmid # 42052 ; http://n2t.net/addgene:42052 ; RRID:Addgene_42052)
