>Addgene plasmid #42052 | pSUPER-CXCR4 | addgene partial sequence | sequence record 59535 | MSCV_C_rev2 5'-ggccagaggccacttgtgtagcgcc-3'
CGGGGCTGCTAAAGCGCATGCTCCAGACTGCCTTGGGAAAAGCGCCTCCCCTACCCGGTAGAATTCGAAC
GCTGACGTCATCAACCCGCTCCAAGGAATCGCGGGCCCAGTGTCACTAGGCGGGAACACCCAGCGCGCGT
GCGCCCTGGCAGGAAGATGGCTGTGAGGGACAGGGGAGTGGCGCCCTGCAATATTTGCATGTCGCTATGT
GTTCTGGGAAATCACCATAAACGTGAAATGTCTTTGGATTTGGGAATCTTATAAGTTCTGTATGAGACCA
CAGATCCCGTTTTCACTCCAGCTAACATTGCTTCCTGTCACAATGTTAGCTGGAGTGAAAACTTTTTTAA
GCTTATCGATACCGTCGACCTCGAGAGATCGATCTAATTCCGGCGCCTAGAGAAGGAGTGAGGGCTGGAT
AAAGGGAGGATCGAGGCGGGGTCGAACGAGGAGGTTCAAGGGGGAGAGACGGGGCGGATGGAGGAAGAGG
AGGCGGAGGCTTAGGGTGTACAAAGGGCTTGACCCAGGGAGGGGGGTCAAAAGCCAAGGCTTCCCAGGTC
ACGATGTAGGGGACCTGGTCTGGGTGTCCATGCGGGCCAGGTGAAAAGACCTTGATCTTAACCTGGGTGA
TGAGGTCTCGGTTAAAGGTGCCGTCTCGCGGCCATCCGACGTTAAAGGTTGGCCATTCTGCAGAGCAGAA
GGTAACCCAACGTCTCTTCTTGACATCTACCGACTGGTTGTGAGCGATCCGCTCGACATCTTTCCAGTGA
CCTAAGGTCAAACTTAAGGGAGTGGTAACAGTCTGGCCCTAATTTTCAGACAAATACAGAAACACAGTCA
GACAGAGACAACACAGAACGATGCTGC
